Addgene plasmid #74137: Zebrafish lim1 (lhx1)
Purpose: Basic cDNA clone for zebrafish lim1/lhx1. Cloned in BS KS+
Depositing lab: Igor Dawid. Depositing organization: National Institute of Child Health and Human Development (NICHD). Publication: lim6, a novel LIM homeobox gene in the zebrafish: comparison of its expression pattern with lim1. Toyama R, Dawid IB. Dev Dyn. 1997 Aug;209(4):406-17. 10.1002/(SICI)1097-0177(199708)209:4<406::AID-AJA8>3.0.CO;2-M PubMed 9264264.
Backbone
  Vector backbone: BS KS+
Growth in bacteria
  Bacterial resistance: Ampicillin, 100 μg/mL
  Growth temperature: 37°C
  Growth strain: DH5alpha
  Copy number: High Copy
Gene/Insert
  Gene/Insert name: lhx1 (alt name: lim1)
  Species: D. rerio (zebrafish)
  Entrez Gene: lhx1b (a.k.a. lim6)
Terms and licenses: Academic/Nonprofit Terms; Industry Terms: Not Available to Industry
Depositor comments: cloned in this lab
How to cite: Zebrafish lim1 (lhx1) was a gift from Igor Dawid (Addgene plasmid # 74137 ; http://n2t.net/addgene:74137 ; RRID:Addgene_74137)
