[The description below was written by a language model from this plasmid's Addgene catalogue record.]
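Description:
Zebrafish lim1 (lhx1) is a basic cDNA clone carrying the Danio rerio lim1/lhx1 gene in the BS KS+ (Bluescript KS+) backbone, a general-purpose bacterial cloning phagemid. It is maintained in E. coli as a high-copy plasmid under ampicillin selection. No feature table accompanies the record, so the insert size, cloning sites, orientation relative to the backbone, and whether the cDNA includes untranslated regions are not stated. Bluescript-type vectors generally carry a pUC-derived origin, an f1 origin for single-stranded DNA production, and a polylinker flanked by T3 and T7 phage promoters, but these elements are not itemised here and should be confirmed against sequence data.

The insert encodes a LIM-homeodomain transcription factor, a class of proteins combining LIM zinc-binding domains with a DNA-binding homeodomain. There are no tags, reporters or eukaryotic expression elements recorded, consistent with its description as a plain cDNA clone rather than an expression construct. The associated publication compares the expression pattern of lim1 with that of the related zebrafish gene lim6, which suggests the clone served as a source of the coding sequence and as a template for in vitro transcription of hybridisation probes, although the record does not state this use explicitly. One inconsistency is worth noting: the insert is named lhx1/lim1, whereas the linked gene database entry is lhx1b (also known as lim6). The record does not resolve this, so users should verify the identity of the insert by sequencing before relying on it.
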