>Addgene plasmid #74137 | Zebrafish lim1 (lhx1) | addgene partial sequence | sequence record 142090 | M13-Rev 5'-CAGGAAACAGCTATGACC-3'
AAAGCTGGAGCTCCACCGCGGTGGCGGCCGCTCTAGAACTAGTGGATCCCCCGGGCTGCAGGAATTCCGT
GTTCTCCAACTTTTGGCACAAGTCATCCGATTTTTGCTTCTCACCAAGGACTGGAGTCTCAAAACATGGT
CCACTGTGCTGGATGCGAGAGGCCTATTCTAGACAGATTTCTGCTGAGCGTCTTGGACAGAGCCTGGCAT
GCAAAATGCGTGCAATGCTGTGACTGTAAATGCAGTTTAACTGATAGATGTTTTTCTAGAGAAGGAAGGT
TATACTGCAAAAACGACTTTTTCAGACGTTATGGCACTAAATGTGGAGGCTGCGCGCAGGGAATCTCGCC
CAGTGATCTCGTTCGGAAAGCGCGAAGCAAAGTCTTTCACTTGAACTGTTTCACCTGCATTATGTGCAAT
AAACAGCTTTCCACCGGCGAAGAACTGTACATCCTAGATGAATATAAATTTGTCTGCAAGGAGGATTACT
TGAATAACAGCAATGGAAAAGACACAAACCTTCTGTCAATTACCACCTGCAGTGACCCGAGCTTATCTCC
AGAGTCTCAAGACCCACAGGATGATTACAAAGACTCTGAGAGTGGACCCATGTCAGACAAGGAGACCTGC
AACAATGAAAATGACGAACAGAATCTGGGTGGCAAACGTCGCGGGCCTCGAACTACAATCAAAGCCAAGC
AGCTGGAGACACTGAAAGCTGCTTTCGCCGCCACCCCCAAACCCACCAGACACATACGAGAGCAGCTGGC
GCAGGAGACCGGCCTCAATATGCGCGTAATTCAGGTGTGGTTTCAGA
