>Addgene plasmid #74137 | Zebrafish lim1 (lhx1) | addgene partial sequence | sequence record 142162 | M13-F20 5'-TGTAAAACGACGGCCAGT-3'
CCCCTCGAGTTTTTTTTTTTTTTTTTTCTTTTTGGAACCTTTATTTTTAAGAGTGTGGAGAGCAAAGAAA
ACTTTTGGTGTGAGATGATTTCAAGTGTCATTATGGCAAAGCCTTGAAAGGCAAAGAGGTCAGGTTATGA
TACACATGTGAACAGACACACCAGGTGTTGTAAATATAAACATTCTGTTTCAGCTTTTTTTAAACTGTCG
TTGTCTATAGCACAGCTATAAGGTCTGCAGACCCACATTTGACATTCCACTTTCAAAATACACAATTGTC
GCTTAAATATATATATATAAATAAATAAATAAATAAATAGTAACCAAATGAACGAATAAATAGACAGTTA
TATCAATAAATTACCTAGATAGAAATACCATTGTTATAAAAAAAATCACAGATGAATAGTACATATCCAC
ATGTTTTTGTCCTGAATAAGTCTGCCTTTTTGCTACCAGACGGTCCCCTCGTTCATCTCTGAGGACAGTT
GATTGCTGTATCCGTTGGCACTGAGCGAGTTCAGGGATGTGAAGGGTGGAGTGGAGTCACACATGTCAGT
GGAGATGCTGTGGATGGAGGCTGGTGCGCTGGGCTCTGGACTAGGAGAGTCCCCAGGGTGATGTGATATC
ATCTCACTAAAGCATTGTGTGTCATTGGAGGGGTGGTGTGCTCCGTGATGGGGGTCCATGTTCCCTAGAG
GCGTTCCAGCTGGGCCAGAAGAGGGCATGAATCCTAGATCACCTGGAGTATGGGCTTGGGACGACGGTGG
ACCCTGAGGGAAGTAGTCATAGTTTGACCCCGGGCCATAGTATTCACTTTGATAGTCGCCATAA
